Addgene plasmid #196850: pBactin-mNeonGreen-CI
Purpose: Expression of green fluorescent reporter mNeonGreen driven by the strong Beta-actin promoter
Depositing lab: Frank Bradke. Depositing organization: Deutsches Zentrum fuer Neurodegenerative Erkrankungen (DZNE). Publication: Centrosomal microtubule nucleation regulates radial migration of projection neurons independently of polarization in the developing brain. Vinopal S, Dupraz S, Alfadil E, Pietralla T, Bendre S, Stiess M, Falk S, Camargo Ortega G, Maghelli N, Tolic IM, Smejkal J, Gotz M, Bradke F. Neuron. 2023 Apr 19;111(8):1241-1263.e16. doi: 10.1016/j.neuron.2023.01.020. Epub 2023 Feb 15. PubMed 36796357.
Backbone
  Vector backbone: pBeta-actin
  Backbone size w/o insert (bp): 6030
  Vector type: Mammalian Expression
Growth in bacteria
  Bacterial resistance: Ampicillin, 100 μg/mL
  Growth temperature: 37°C
  Growth strain: DH5alpha
  Copy number: High Copy
Gene/Insert
  Gene/Insert name: mNeonGreen
  Species: Branchiostoma lanceolatum
  Insert size (bp): 743
  Mutation: None (wt)
  Promoter: Chicken bactin (plus Chicken bactin intron)
  Cloning method: Restriction Enzyme; 5′ cloning site NheI (not destroyed); 3′ cloning site BglII (not destroyed)
  Sequencing primers: 5′ pCAG forward (5'-GCAACGTGCTGGTTATTGTG-3'); 3′ SV40pA-R (5'-GAAATTTGTGATGCTATTGC-3')
Resource information
  A portion of this plasmid was derived from a plasmid made by: pBeta-actin [Kapitein et al. , 2010]
Terms and licenses: Academic/Nonprofit Terms; Industry Terms: Not Available to Industry
How to cite: pBactin-mNeonGreen-CI was a gift from Frank Bradke (Addgene plasmid # 196850 ; http://n2t.net/addgene:196850 ; RRID:Addgene_196850)
