[The description below was written by a language model from this plasmid's Addgene catalogue record and pLannotate feature annotations shown in this document.]
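Description:
pBactin-mNeonGreen-CI is a mammalian expression plasmid built on the pBeta-actin backbone, designed for constitutive production of the green/yellow fluorescent protein mNeonGreen. The sequenced record is about 6.8 kb. In bacteria it is maintained through a high-copy ColE1/pUC-type origin and selected with ampicillin via the β-lactamase gene and its native promoter. The feature table shows no selection marker for mammalian cells, so the plasmid appears suited to transient expression. Short remnants of lac regulatory elements, lacI, lacZα, rop and the pBR322 bom region are also annotated; these look like leftovers from the backbone's cloning history rather than functional parts.

The expression cassette begins with the chicken β-actin promoter, which spans the numbering origin of the sequence, followed by an intron. The catalogue entry calls this the chicken β-actin intron, whereas the automated annotation identifies it as the chimeric chicken β-actin/rabbit β-globin intron. Including an intron upstream of the coding sequence generally improves mRNA processing and expression. The unmutated mNeonGreen coding sequence, derived from Branchiostoma lanceolatum, was inserted between NheI and BglII sites that both remain intact. It is followed directly by a multiple cloning site and then an SV40 polyadenylation signal, with a small adjoining fragment of SV40 large T antigen sequence. Placement of the cloning site downstream of the fluorescent protein suggests that the plasmid could also serve as a scaffold for fusing proteins to the C-terminus of mNeonGreen, although the record does not state this. The stated purpose is strong β-actin promoter-driven expression of mNeonGreen as a green fluorescent reporter, and the associated study concerns migrating projection neurons in the developing brain.
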