Features (pLannotate 1.2.2; 16 found; start..end, strand, type, name):
    237..1206    +  intron         chimeric intron: chimera between introns from chicken β-actin and rabbit β-globin
   1269..1976    +  CDS            mNeonGreen: mNeonGreen is a basic (constitutively fluorescent) green/yellow fluorescent protein published in 2013, derived from Branchiostoma lanceolatum. It is reported to be a very rapidly-maturing monomer with moderate acid sensitivity.
   1977..2042    +  misc_feature   MCS: multiple cloning site
   2061..2146    +  CDS            large T antigen (fragment): large T antigen from SV40 (simian virus 40)
   2169..2303    +  polyA_signal   SV40 poly(A) signal: SV40 polyadenylation signal
   2341..2357    -  protein_bind   lac operator: The lac repressor binds to the lac operator to inhibit transcription in E. coli. This inhibition can be relieved by adding lactose or isopropyl-β-D-thiogalactopyranoside (IPTG). lac repressor encoded by lacI
   2365..2395    -  promoter       lac promoter: promoter for the E. coli lac operon
   2410..2431    -  protein_bind   CAP binding site: CAP binding activates transcription in the presence of cAMP. E. coli catabolite activator protein
   2444..2536    -  CDS            lacI (fragment): lac repressor; lacI; The lac repressor binds to the lac operator to inhibit transcription in E. coli. This inhibition can be relieved by adding lactose or isopropyl-β-D-thiogalactopyranoside (IPTG).
   2719..3307    -  rep_origin     ori: high-copy-number ColE1/pMB1/pBR322/pUC origin of replication
   3478..4338    -  CDS            AmpR: β-lactamase; bla; confers resistance to ampicillin, carbenicillin, and related antibiotics
   4339..4443    -  promoter       AmpR promoter: bla
   4538..4573    +  CDS            rop (fragment): Rop protein, which maintains plasmids at low copy number; rop
   4675..4774    +  misc_feature   bom (fragment): basis of mobility region from pBR322
   4780..4934    -  CDS            lacZα (fragment): LacZα fragment of β-galactosidase; lacZ fragment
   6734..236     +  promoter       chicken β-actin promoter (across the origin): No description available
>Addgene plasmid #196850 | pBactin-mNeonGreen-CI | addgene full sequence | sequence record 391800 | Addgene NGS Result
CCCCCCCTCCCCACCCCCAATTTTGTATTTATTTATTTTTTAATTATTTTGTGCAGCGATGGGGGCGGGG
GGGGGGGGGGCGCGCGCCAGGCGGGGCGGGGCGGGGCGAGGGGCGGGGCGGGGCGAGGCGGAGAGGTGCG
GCGGCAGCCAATCAGAGCGGCGCGCTCCGAAAGTTTCCTTTTATGGCGAGGCGGCGGCGGCGGCGGCCCT
ATAAAAAGCGAAGCGCGCGGCGGGCGGGAGTCGCTGCGCGCTGCCTTCGCCCCGTGCCCCGCTCCGCCGC
CGCCTCGCGCCGCCCGCCCCGGCTCTGACTGACCGCGTTACTCCCACAGGTGAGCGGGCGGGACGGCCCT
TCTCCTCCGGGCTGTAATTAGCGCTTGGTTTAATGACGGCTCGTTTCTTTTCTGTGGCTGCGTGAAAGCC
TTAAAGGGCTCCGGGAGGGCCCTTTGTGCGGGGGGGAGCGGCTCGGGGGGTGCGTGCGTGTGTGTGTGCG
TGGGGAGCGCCGCGTGCGGCTCCGCGCTGCCCGGCGGCTGTGAGCGCTGCGGGCGCGGCGCGGGGCTTTG
TGCGCTCCGCAGTGTGCGCGAGGGGAGCGCGGCCGGGGGCGGTGCCCCGCGGTGCGGGGGGGGCTGCGAG
GGGAACAAAGGCTGCGTGCGGGGTGTGTGCGKGGGGGGGTGAGCAGGGGGTGTGGGCGCGGCGGTCGGGC
TGTAACCCCCCCCTGCACCCCCCTCCCCGAGTTGCTGAGCACGGCCCGGCTTCGGGTGCGGGGCTCCGTG
CGGGGCGTGGCGCGGGGCTCGCCGTGCCGGGCGGGGGGTGGCGGCAGGTGGGGGTGCCGGGCGGGGCGGG
GCCGCCTCGGGCCGGGGAGGGCTCGGGGGAGGGGCGCGGCGGCCCCCGGAGCGCCGGCGGCTGTCGAGGC
GCGGCGAGCCGCAGCCATTGCCTTTTATGGTAATCGTGCGAGAGGGCGCAGGGACTTCCTTTGTCCCAAA
TCTGTGCGGAGCCGAAATCTGGGAGGCGCCGCCGCACCCTCTCTAGCGGGCGCGGGGCGAAGCGGTGCGG
CGCCGGCAGGAAGGAAATGGGCGGGGAGGGCCTTCGTGCGTCGCCGCGCCGCCGTCCCCTTCTCCATCTC
CAGCCTCGGGGCTGTCCGCAGGGGGACGGCTGCCTTCGGGGGGGACGGGGCAGGGCGGGGTTCGGCTTCT
GGCGTGTGACCGGCGGGGTTTATATCTTCCCTTCTCTGTTCCTCCGCAGCCCCCAAGCTAGCGCTACCGG
TCGCCACCATGGTGAGCAAGGGCGAGGAGGATAACATGGCCTCTCTCCCAGCGACACATGAGTTACACAT
CTTTGGCTCCATCAACGGTGTGGACTTTGACATGGTGGGTCAGGGCACCGGCAATCCAAATGATGGTTAT
GAGGAGTTAAACCTGAAGTCCACCAAGGGTGACCTCCAGTTCTCCCCCTGGATTCTGGTCCCTCATATCG
GGTATGGCTTCCATCAGTACCTGCCCTACCCTGACGGGATGTCGCCTTTCCAGGCCGCCATGGTAGATGG
CTCCGGCTACCAAGTCCATCGCACAATGCAGTTTGAAGATGGTGCCTCCCTTACTGTTAACTACCGCTAC
ACCTACGAGGGAAGCCACATCAAAGGAGAGGCCCAGGTGAAGGGGACTGGTTTCCCTGCTGACGGTCCTG
TGATGACCAACTCGCTGACCGCTGCGGACTGGTGCAGGTCGAAGAAGACTTACCCCAACGACAAAACCAT
CATCAGTACCTTTAAGTGGAGTTACACCACTGGAAATGGCAAGCGCTACCGGAGCACTGCGCGGACCACC
TACACCTTTGCCAAGCCAATGGCGGCTAACTATCTGAAGAACCAGCCGATGTACGTGTTCCGTAAGACGG
AGCTCAAGCACTCCAAGACCGAGCTCAACTTCAAGGAGTGGCAAAAGGCCTTTACCGATGTGATGGGCAT
GGACGAGCTGTACAAGTCCGGACTCAGATCTCGAGCTCAAGCTTCGAATTCTGCAGTCGACGGTACCGCG
GGCCCGGGATCCACCGGATCTAGATAAGTAATGATCATAATCAGCCATATCACATCTGTAGAGGTTTTAC
TTGCTTTAAAAAACCTCCCACACCTCCCCCTGAACCTGAAACATAAAATGAATGCAATTGTTGTTGTTAA
CTTGTTTATTGCAGCTTATAATGGTTACAAATAAAGCAATAGCATCACAAATTTCACAAATAAAGCATTT
TTTTCACTGCATTCTAGTTGTGGTTTGTCCAAACTCATCAATGTATCTTATCATGTCTGGATCAATTCGT
AATCATGTCATAGCTGTTTCCTGTGTGAAATTGTTATCCGCTCACAATTCCACACAACATACGAGCCGGA
AGCATAAAGTGTAAAGCCTGGGGTGCCTAATGAGTGAGCTAACTCACATTAATTGCGTTGCGCTCACTGC
CCGCTTTCCAGTCGGGAAACCTGTCGTGCCAGCTGCATTAATGAATCGGCCAACGCGCGGGGAGAGGCGG
TTTGCGTATTGGGCGCTCTTCCGCTTCCTCGCTCACTGACTCGCTGCGCTCGGTCGTTCGGCTGCGGCGA
GCGGTATCAGCTCACTCAAAGGCGGTAATACGGTTATCCACAGAATCAGGGGATAACGCAGGAAAGAACA
TGTGAGCAAAAGGCCAGCAAAAGGCCAGGAACCGTAAAAAGGCCGCGTTGCTGGCGTTTTTCCATAGGCT
CCGCCCCCCTGACGAGCATCACAAAAATCGACGCTCAAGTCAGAGGTGGCGAAACCCGACAGGACTATAA
AGATACCAGGCGTTTCCCCCTGGAAGCTCCCTCGTGCGCTCTCCTGTTCCGACCCTGCCGCTTACCGGAT
ACCTGTCCGCCTTTCTCCCTTCGGGAAGCGTGGCGCTTTCTCATAGCTCACGCTGTAGGTATCTCAGTTC
GGTGTAGGTCGTTCGCTCCAAGCTGGGCTGTGTGCACGAACCCCCCGTTCAGCCCGACCGCTGCGCCTTA
TCCGGTAACTATCGTCTTGAGTCCAACCCGGTAAGACACGACTTATCGCCACTGGCAGCAGCCACTGGTA
ACAGGATTAGCAGAGCGAGGTATGTAGGCGGTGCTACAGAGTTCTTGAAGTGGTGGCCTAACTACGGCTA
CACTAGAAGAACAGTATTTGGTATCTGCGCTCTGCTGAAGCCAGTTACCTTCGGAAAAAGAGTTGGTAGC
TCTTGATCCGGCAAACAAACCACCGCTGGTAGCGGTGGTTTTTTTGTTTGCAAGCAGCAGATTACGCGCA
GAAAAAAAGGATCTCAAGAAGATCCTTTGATCTTTTCTACGGGGTCTGACGCTCAGTGGAACGAAAACTC
ACGTTAAGGGATTTTGGTCATGAGATTATCAAAAAGGATCTTCACCTAGATCCTTTTAAATTAAAAATGA
AGTTTTAAATCAATCTAAAGTATATATGAGTAAACTTGGTCTGACAGTTACCAATGCTTAATCAGTGAGG
CACCTATCTCAGCGATCTGTCTATTTCGTTCATCCATAGTTGCCTGACTCCCCGTCGTGTAGATAACTAC
GATACGGGAGGGCTTACCATCTGGCCCCAGTGCTGCAATGATACCGCGAGACCCACGCTCACCGGCTCCA
GATTTATCAGCAATAAACCAGCCAGCCGGAAGGGCCGAGCGCAGAAGTGGTCCTGCAACTTTATCCGCCT
CCATCCAGTCTATTAATTGTTGCCGGGAAGCTAGAGTAAGTAGTTCGCCAGTTAATAGTTTGCGCAACGT
TGTTGCCATTGCTACAGGCATCGTGGTGTCACGCTCGTCGTTTGGTATGGCTTCATTCAGCTCCGGTTCC
CAACGATCAAGGCGAGTTACATGATCCCCCATGTTGTGCAAAAAAGCGGTTAGCTCCTTCGGTCCTCCGA
TCGTTGTCAGAAGTAAGTTGGCCGCAGTGTTATCACTCATGGTTATGGCAGCACTGCATAATTCTCTTAC
TGTCATGCCATCCGTAAGATGCTTTTCTGTGACTGGTGAGTACTCAACCAAGTCATTCTGAGAATAGTGT
ATGCGGCGACCGAGTTGCTCTTGCCCGGCGTCAATACGGGATAATACCGCGCCACATAGCAGAACTTTAA
AAGTGCTCATCATTGGAAAACGTTCTTCGGGGCGAAAACTCTCAAGGATCTTACCGCTGTTGAGATCCAG
TTCGATGTAACCCACTCGTGCACCCAACTGATCTTCAGCATCTTTTACTTTCACCAGCGTTTCTGGGTGA
GCAAAAACAGGAAGGCAAAATGCCGCAAAAAAGGGAATAAGGGCGACACGGAAATGTTGAATACTCATAC
TCTTCCTTTTTCAATATTATTGAAGCATTTATCAGGGTTATTGTCTCATGAGCGGATACATATTTGAATG
TATTTAGAAAAATAAACAAATAGGGGTTCCGCGCACATTTCCCCGAAAAGTGCCACCTGACGTCTAAGAA
ACCATTATTATCATGACATTAACCTATAAAAATAGGCGTATCACGAGGCCCTTTCGTCTCGCGCGTTTCG
GTGATGACGGTGAAAACCTCTGACACATGCAGCTCCCGGAGACGGTCACAGCTTGTCTGTAAGCGGATGC
CGGGAGCAGACAAGCCCGTCAGGGCGCGTCAGCGGGTGTTGGCGGGTGTCGGGGCTGGCTTAACTATGCG
GCATCAGAGCAGATTGTACTGAGAGTGCACCATATGCGGTGTGAAATACCGCACAGATGCGTAAGGAGAA
AATACCGCATCAGGCGCCATTCGCCATTCAGGCTGCGCAACTGTTGGGAAGGGCGATCGGTGCGGGCCTC
TTCGCTATTACGCCAGCTGGCGAAAGGGGGATGTGCTGCAAGGCGATTAAGTTGGGTAACGCCAGGGTTT
TCCCAGTCACGACGTTGTAAAACGACGGCCAGTGCCAAGTTGGGATCTTTGCATTGGCCCACGGCTCTCA
GGATGGGGATGCTCCCCTTCAGCACCCGGTTCCCCTTGGAAACTGATGGTCCTGGCTCTGTGGCATGGCA
GTGGCACTGTGAGGAGCCCCCTACCAGCAGCACACAGTGGGGTTGGCACTGCCACGCTCCGGATGCCGCG
CTCTGATCCAACCCCATAATCAAGGGAACCCGAATTGCCCCATCATTGCCCCCACCACCCCCATCCTGCC
GGGCCCTCACACCCCACGCTGCCTTCTGGTGACATTCCCCAGCCCAAACCCACGGCTTCATGGCTACCGC
GGGGCATTTCCCATTGCCGCCCCATTATCAGCTCTGCACACCTCCCGCTGTACCCATGCCTCGTGGCTGC
CCTTCTTTGACGTATAATCTTCTAATTAATACCCGGCCTTGTCAAAGTGGAGCACAAACGTTAATTAATT
CCCCAGCAGGCAGGTAATTAACAGTGTGACTCCCTTTTTGCTGCGAGTGGGGCTGATACAGAGAGATGTG
GCACTATGGAGCCCACGGGGTCCTGGCACTGGGTGCCCACGGAGGTCCCCATGTGCTGCAGTGTCACCGC
CTCCGAGGAGACAGTATTGTCCCTGCGGTGTCCCTGCAGCTCAGCTCTGTCCACAGGGCCACCTCCAGTT
TGGAGGGGACACAATGCAGCCCCGATGCAACCCATCCTCGCAGCATCCCAGGGACAAAGACCCCACTGCA
AGACCGCACACAGGGCTGGGTCCCGCTCCCCTAATATCTACAGTGCTTCTTGCATGGCCCCTTAATCAAT
GCAGTTAATCAGCATGCGCTCATGCACCGCTCTGGAGCTGCAAAGCCCCTCGCAGCGCTGCTCACCAACA
CCGCGCACCGCCCCGGCCCAGCCTGCAGCACGCGCTGCAAACAGGAAAGAAACAAAATATTGCCCAAATG
TAGGCAAAGGCATTCGGCTGCCTTGACCTCCGCCGGGCCGGGCCCTGCCTGACTCAGCTCCTTACTCAGC
GCTCGCTTCCTCCCTCCGGCTGCCACCGCCGCAGCGCACACCCTGACAAAGAGTGGCCCTTAACGGGCTC
TGAGGTGCACCCAGCAGTGCACTCAGCAGTCCAAGGGCCGGCCTGGAGGTTTGCACCGCTACGTGCTGAC
ATTAGCATTGAACTTGGCCCTGGGTAGTGCTGCAGGCCGGGCGGGGTGGGTGTAGAGAGTGCAGCGCGCG
TTGCACCCGGTGCCCCTTCCCCTCCCTTGCATCCCAGCAGGCTGCACCCCAGCACCAGGCCCGTGCATGC
ATGCTCCTGGTGTTATTGCAGCCTGGTGCATGCATGCGTCTTGATGGTGCAGCGCTGTGCATGCATCCTC
CTTGGTGTGTAGCAGTCTAGTGCATGCATACCCCTCGGTGTTATTGCTGCTCTGTGCACGCACGCTCATT
GTATCACTTCATCCCAGTGCATGCACTCACACTGGAGCGATTGCTGCTCGGTGCACGCACACTCATTGTA
TCACTGCAGCTCAGTGGCTGCACGCACACCGGTGTTATTGCTGCTCGGTGCGTGCATGCACATCAGTGTC
GCTGCAGCTCAGTGCATGCACGCTCATTGCCCATCGCTATCCCTGCCTCTCCTGCTGGCGCTCCCCGGGA
GGTGACTTCAAGGGGACCGCAGGACCACCTCGGGGGTGGGGGGAGGGCTGCACACGCGGACCCCGCTCCC
CCTCCCCAACAAAGCACTGTGGAATCAAAAAGGGGGGAGGGGGGATGGAGGGGCGCGTCACACCCCCGCC
CCACACCCTCACCTCGAGGTGAGCCCCACGTTCTGCTTCACTCTCCCCATCTC
